Addgene plasmid #199807: pAureus-TnCAM
Purpose: vector for transposome-mediated saturation mutagenesis and Tn-Seq in S. aureus
Depositing lab: Steve Salipante. Depositing organization: University of Washington. Publication: Transposon sequencing identifies genes impacting Staphylococcus aureus invasion in a human macrophage model. Lo H-Y, Long DR, Holmes EA, Penewit K, Hodgson T, Lewis JD, Waalkes A, Salipante SJ. Infect Immun. 2023 Oct 17;91(10):e0022823. doi: 10.1128/iai.00228-23. Epub 2023 Sep 7. PubMed 37676013.
Backbone
  Vector backbone: puc19
  Backbone size w/o insert (bp): 2686
  Total vector size (bp): 3806
  Modifications to backbone: Addition of a synthetic transposon cassette enabling transposome-mediated saturation mutagenesis in S. aureus. The transposon cassette is flanked by mosaic end sequences recognized by Tn5 transposase, and contains a cat194 chloramphenicol resistance gene driven by the constitutive sarA promoter and sodB ribosome binding site. A bidirectional blaZ transcriptional terminator downstream of the resistance cassette limits polar effects from read-through transcription of adjacent genes and interference of resistance gene expression from opposing transcripts in the bacterial genome.
  Vector type: Bacterial Expression
Growth in bacteria
  Bacterial resistance: Chloramphenicol, 25 μg/mL
  Growth temperature: 37°C
  Growth strain: DH5alpha
  Copy number: Unknown
Gene/Insert
  Gene/Insert name: transposon cassette
  Species: S. aureus
  Insert size (bp): 1120
  Cloning method: Restriction Enzyme; 5′ cloning site KasI (not destroyed); 3′ cloning site HindIII (not destroyed)
  Sequencing primers: 5′ AGGCCTAATGACTGGCTTTT; 3′ TGGCTAGTGCGTAGTCGTTG
Terms and licenses: Academic/Nonprofit Terms; Industry Terms: Not Available to Industry
Depositor comments: See source publication for detailed protocols describing this vector's use.
How to cite: pAureus-TnCAM was a gift from Steve Salipante (Addgene plasmid # 199807 ; http://n2t.net/addgene:199807 ; RRID:Addgene_199807)
