[The description below was written by a language model from this plasmid's Addgene catalogue record and pLannotate feature annotations shown in this document.]
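Description:
pAureus-TnCAM is a pUC19-based E. coli plasmid that serves as the template source for a synthetic Tn5-type transposon used in transposome-mediated saturation mutagenesis and Tn-Seq in Staphylococcus aureus. The backbone carries the high-copy ColE1/pUC origin and an ampicillin resistance gene (AmpR with its bla promoter), along with remnants of the lac promoter/operator region and the pUC multiple cloning site. The catalogue entry lists chloramphenicol as the selection used for propagation, which relies on the marker inside the transposon itself. The catalogue gives a total size of 3,806 bp, whereas the sequenced record behind the feature table is 3,588 nt; the record does not explain this difference.

The payload, cloned between KasI and HindIII, is a cassette of about 1.1 kb bounded by two inverted hyperactive mosaic end sequences, the 19-bp sites recognised by Tn5 transposase. Between them lies the S. aureus cat194 chloramphenicol acetyltransferase gene, described as being driven by the constitutive sarA promoter and the sodB ribosome binding site, which are not individually annotated in the feature table. Downstream is a bidirectional blaZ transcriptional terminator, also unannotated but probably lying in the region flanked by BioBrick prefix and suffix sequences. According to the record, this terminator limits polar effects from read-through into neighbouring genes and shields resistance gene expression from opposing genomic transcripts.

In use, the mosaic-end-flanked cassette is complexed with Tn5 transposase to form transposomes that are introduced into S. aureus. Random chromosomal insertions are then selected with chloramphenicol, and the resulting dense mutant libraries can be profiled by transposon sequencing, for example to find genes that affect invasion of host macrophages.
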