Features (pLannotate 1.2.2; 15 found; start..end, strand, type, name):
    137..236     +  misc_feature   bom (fragment): basis of mobility region from pBR322
    244..262     +  misc_feature   Tn5 ME: hyperactive mosaic end for Tn5 transposase recognition (Reznikoff et al., 2004)
    493..1140    +  CDS            cat: CAT1_STAAU - Experimental evidence at transcript level: Swiss-Prot protein existence level 2. This enzyme is an effector of chloramphenicol resistance in bacteria. From Staphylococcus aureus.
   1177..1198    +  misc_feature   BioBrick prefix: BioBrick prefix for parts that do not start with "ATG"
   1233..1253    +  misc_feature   BioBrick suffix: universal suffix for all parts
   1262..1282    +  misc_feature   MCS (fragment): pUC18/19 multiple cloning site
   1327..1345    -  misc_feature   Tn5 ME: hyperactive mosaic end for Tn5 transposase recognition (Reznikoff et al., 2004)
   1391..1407    -  protein_bind   lac operator: The lac repressor binds to the lac operator to inhibit transcription in E. coli. This inhibition can be relieved by adding lactose or isopropyl-β-D-thiogalactopyranoside (IPTG). lac repressor encoded by lacI
   1415..1445    -  promoter       lac promoter: promoter for the E. coli lac operon
   1460..1481    -  protein_bind   CAP binding site: CAP binding activates transcription in the presence of cAMP. E. coli catabolite activator protein
   1494..1586    -  CDS            lacI (fragment): lac repressor; lacI; The lac repressor binds to the lac operator to inhibit transcription in E. coli. This inhibition can be relieved by adding lactose or isopropyl-β-D-thiogalactopyranoside (IPTG).
   1769..2357    -  rep_origin     ori: high-copy-number ColE1/pMB1/pBR322/pUC origin of replication
   2528..3388    -  CDS            AmpR: β-lactamase; bla; confers resistance to ampicillin, carbenicillin, and related antibiotics
   3389..3493    -  promoter       AmpR promoter: bla
   3588..35      +  CDS            rop (fragment) (across the origin): Rop protein, which maintains plasmids at low copy number; rop
>Addgene plasmid #199807 | pAureus-TnCAM | addgene full sequence | sequence record 412227 | Addgene NGS Result
TCGCGCGTTTCGGTGATGACGGTGAAAACCTCTGACACATGCAGCTCCCGGAGACGGTCACAGCTTGTCT
GTAAGCGGATGCCGGGAGCAGACAAGCCCGTCAGGGCGCGTCAGCGGGTGTTGGCGGGTGTCGGGGCTGG
CTTAACTATGCGGCATCAGAGCAGATTGTACTGAGAGTGCACCATATGCGGTGTGAAATACCGCACAGAT
GCGTAAGGAGAAAATACCGCATCAGGCGCCCAGCTGTCTCTTATACACATCTGGGCCCGGATCCGTCGAC
TCATGACCTGCAGGAAACACTTTTTTGTTTACTTCTCATTTTTAATTAGTTATAATTAACTAAATAATAG
AGCATTAAATATATTTAATAAAACTTATTTAATGCAAAATTATGACTAACATATCTATAATAAATAAAGA
TTAGATATCAATATATTATCGGGCAAATGTATCGAGCAAGATGCATGCATCAAATTAGGAGGATGATTAT
TTATGAACTTTAATAAAATTGATTTAGACAATTGGAAGAGAAAAGAGATATTTAATCATTATTTGAACCA
ACAAACGACTTTTAGTATAACCACAGAAATTGATATTAGTGTTTTATACCGAAACATAAAACAAGAAGGA
TATAAATTTTACCCTGCATTTATTTTCTTAGTGACAAGGGTGATAAACTCAAATACAGCTTTTAGAACTG
GTTACAATAGCGACGGAGAGTTAGGTTATTGGGATAAGTTAGAGCCACTTTATACAATTTTTGATGGTGT
ATCTAAAACATTCTCTGGTATTTGGACTCCTGTAAAGAATGACTTCAAAGAGTTTTATGATTTATACCTT
TCTGATGTAGAGAAATATAATGGTTCGGGGAAATTGTTTCCCAAAACACCTATACCTGAAAATGCTTTTT
CTCTTTCTATTATTCCATGGACTTCATTTACTGGGTTTAACTTAAATATCAATAATAATAGTAATTACCT
TCTACCCATTATTACAGCAGGAAAATTCATTAATAAAGGTAATTCAATATATTTACCGCTATCTTTACAG
GTACATCATTCTGTTTGTGATGGTTATCATGCAGGATTGTTTATGAACTCTATTCAGGAATTGTCAGATA
GGCCTAATGACTGGCTTTTATAATGATAATCCCGGGCTCGAGGTCGACGTTTCTTCGAATTCGCGGCCGC
TTCTAGAGCGCAAAAAACCCCGCTTCGGCGGGGTTTTTTCGCTACTAGTAGCGGCCGCTGCAGGAAGAAA
CAGTCGACCTGCAGGCATGCAACGTTGCCAACGACTACGCACTAGCCAACAAGAGCTTCAGGGTTGAGAT
GTGTATAAGAGACAGCTGAAGCTTGGCGTAATCATGGTCATAGCTGTTTCCTGTGTGAAATTGTTATCCG
CTCACAATTCCACACAACATACGAGCCGGAAGCATAAAGTGTAAAGCCTGGGGTGCCTAATGAGTGAGCT
AACTCACATTAATTGCGTTGCGCTCACTGCCCGCTTTCCAGTCGGGAAACCTGTCGTGCCAGCTGCATTA
ATGAATCGGCCAACGCGCGGGGAGAGGCGGTTTGCGTATTGGGCGCTCTTCCGCTTCCTCGCTCACTGAC
TCGCTGCGCTCGGTCGTTCGGCTGCGGCGAGCGGTATCAGCTCACTCAAAGGCGGTAATACGGTTATCCA
CAGAATCAGGGGATAACGCAGGAAAGAACATGTGAGCAAAAGGCCAGCAAAAGGCCAGGAACCGTAAAAA
GGCCGCGTTGCTGGCGTTTTTCCATAGGCTCCGCCCCCCTGACGAGCATCACAAAAATCGACGCTCAAGT
CAGAGGTGGCGAAACCCGACAGGACTATAAAGATACCAGGCGTTTCCCCCTGGAAGCTCCCTCGTGCGCT
CTCCTGTTCCGACCCTGCCGCTTACCGGATACCTGTCCGCCTTTCTCCCTTCGGGAAGCGTGGCGCTTTC
TCATAGCTCACGCTGTAGGTATCTCAGTTCGGTGTAGGTCGTTCGCTCCAAGCTGGGCTGTGTGCACGAA
CCCCCCGTTCAGCCCGACCGCTGCGCCTTATCCGGTAACTATCGTCTTGAGTCCAACCCGGTAAGACACG
ACTTATCGCCACTGGCAGCAGCCACTGGTAACAGGATTAGCAGAGCGAGGTATGTAGGCGGTGCTACAGA
GTTCTTGAAGTGGTGGCCTAACTACGGCTACACTAGAAGAACAGTATTTGGTATCTGCGCTCTGCTGAAG
CCAGTTACCTTCGGAAAAAGAGTTGGTAGCTCTTGATCCGGCAAACAAACCACCGCTGGTAGCGGTGGTT
TTTTTGTTTGCAAGCAGCAGATTACGCGCAGAAAAAAAGGATCTCAAGAAGATCCTTTGATCTTTTCTAC
GGGGTCTGACGCTCAGTGGAACGAAAACTCACGTTAAGGGATTTTGGTCATGAGATTATCAAAAAGGATC
TTCACCTAGATCCTTTTAAATTAAAAATGAAGTTTTAAATCAATCTAAAGTATATATGAGTAAACTTGGT
CTGACAGTTACCAATGCTTAATCAGTGAGGCACCTATCTCAGCGATCTGTCTATTTCGTTCATCCATAGT
TGCCTGACTCCCCGTCGTGTAGATAACTACGATACGGGAGGGCTTACCATCTGGCCCCAGTGCTGCAATG
ATACCGCGAGACCCACGCTCACCGGCTCCAGATTTATCAGCAATAAACCAGCCAGCCGGAAGGGCCGAGC
GCAGAAGTGGTCCTGCAACTTTATCCGCCTCCATCCAGTCTATTAATTGTTGCCGGGAAGCTAGAGTAAG
TAGTTCGCCAGTTAATAGTTTGCGCAACGTTGTTGCCATTGCTACAGGCATCGTGGTGTCACGCTCGTCG
TTTGGTATGGCTTCATTCAGCTCCGGTTCCCAACGATCAAGGCGAGTTACATGATCCCCCATGTTGTGCA
AAAAAGCGGTTAGCTCCTTCGGTCCTCCGATCGTTGTCAGAAGTAAGTTGGCCGCAGTGTTATCACTCAT
GGTTATGGCAGCACTGCATAATTCTCTTACTGTCATGCCATCCGTAAGATGCTTTTCTGTGACTGGTGAG
TACTCAACCAAGTCATTCTGAGAATAGTGTATGCGGCGACCGAGTTGCTCTTGCCCGGCGTCAATACGGG
ATAATACCGCGCCACATAGCAGAACTTTAAAAGTGCTCATCATTGGAAAACGTTCTTCGGGGCGAAAACT
CTCAAGGATCTTACCGCTGTTGAGATCCAGTTCGATGTAACCCACTCGTGCACCCAACTGATCTTCAGCA
TCTTTTACTTTCACCAGCGTTTCTGGGTGAGCAAAAACAGGAAGGCAAAATGCCGCAAAAAAGGGAATAA
GGGCGACACGGAAATGTTGAATACTCATACTCTTCCTTTTTCAATATTATTGAAGCATTTATCAGGGTTA
TTGTCTCATGAGCGGATACATATTTGAATGTATTTAGAAAAATAAACAAATAGGGGTTCCGCGCACATTT
CCCCGAAAAGTGCCACCTGACGTCTAAGAAACCATTATTATCATGACATTAACCTATAAAAATAGGCGTA
TCACGAGGCCCTTTCGTC
