>Addgene plasmid #199807 | pAureus-TnCAM | depositor partial sequence | sequence record 406445 | pAureus-TnCAM Insert
GGCGCCCAGCTGTCTCTTATACACATCTGGGCCCGGATCCGTCGACTCATGACCTGCAGGAAACACTTTT
TTGTTTACTTCTCATTTTTAATTAGTTATAATTAACTAAATAATAGAGCATTAAATATATTTAATAAAAC
TTATTTAATGCAAAATTATGACTAACATATCTATAATAAATAAAGATTAGATATCAATATATTATCGGGC
AAATGTATCGAGCAAGATGCATGCATCAAATTAGGAGGATGATTATTTATGAACTTTAATAAAATTGATT
TAGACAATTGGAAGAGAAAAGAGATATTTAATCATTATTTGAACCAACAAACGACTTTTAGTATAACCAC
AGAAATTGATATTAGTGTTTTATACCGAAACATAAAACAAGAAGGATATAAATTTTACCCTGCATTTATT
TTCTTAGTGACAAGGGTGATAAACTCAAATACAGCTTTTAGAACTGGTTACAATAGCGACGGAGAGTTAG
GTTATTGGGATAAGTTAGAGCCACTTTATACAATTTTTGATGGTGTATCTAAAACATTCTCTGGTATTTG
GACTCCTGTAAAGAATGACTTCAAAGAGTTTTATGATTTATACCTTTCTGATGTAGAGAAATATAATGGT
TCGGGGAAATTGTTTCCCAAAACACCTATACCTGAAAATGCTTTTTCTCTTTCTATTATTCCATGGACTT
CATTTACTGGGTTTAACTTAAATATCAATAATAATAGTAATTACCTTCTACCCATTATTACAGCAGGAAA
ATTCATTAATAAAGGTAATTCAATATATTTACCGCTATCTTTACAGGTACATCATTCTGTTTGTGATGGT
TATCATGCAGGATTGTTTATGAACTCTATTCAGGAATTGTCAGATAGGCCTAATGACTGGCTTTTATAAT
GATAATCCCGGGCTCGAGGTCGACGTTTCTTCGAATTCGCGGCCGCTTCTAGAGCGCAAAAAACCCCGCT
TCGGCGGGGTTTTTTCGCTACTAGTAGCGGCCGCTGCAGGAAGAAACAGTCGACCTGCAGGCATGCAACG
TTGCCAACGACTACGCACTAGCCAACAAGAGCTTCAGGGTTGAGATGTGTATAAGAGACAGCTGAAGCTT
